>Addgene plasmid #199063 | pGLDV_3 [18o3G] | addgene full sequence | sequence record 397977 | Addgene NGS Result
TAGCGTGCGAACAGCACGCTATTGTTGTATCATTACTCGCATCCATTCTCAGGCTGTCTCGTCTCGTCTC
CGAGCTCTTCATACAGGAGTGAGACCGAAAGTGAAACGTGATTTCATGCGTCATTTTGAACATTTTGTAA
ATCTTATTTAATAATGTGTGCGGCAATTCACATTTAATTTATGAATGTTTTCTTAACATCGCGGCAACTC
AAGAAACGGCAGGTTCGGATCTTAGCTACTAGAGAAAGAGGAGAAATACTAGATGCGTAAAGGCGAAGAA
CTGTTCACTGGTGTCGTCCCTATTCTGGTGGAACTGGATGGTGATGTCAACGGTCATAAGTTTTCCGTGC
GTGGCGAGGGTGAAGGTGACGCAACTAATGGTAAACTGACGCTGAAGTTCATCTGTACTACTGGTAAACT
GCCGGTTCCTTGGCCGACTCTGGTAACGACGCTGACTTATGGTGTTCAGTGCTTTGCTCGTTATCCGGAC
CATATGAAGCAGCATGACTTCTTCAAGTCCGCCATGCCGGAAGGCTATGTGCAGGAACGCACGATTTCCT
TTAAGGATGACGGCACGTACAAAACGCGTGCGGAAGTGAAATTTGAAGGCGATACCCTGGTAAACCGCAT
TGAGCTGAAAGGCATTGACTTTAAAGAGGACGGCAATATCCTGGGCCATAAGCTGGAATACAATTTTAAC
AGCCACAATGTTTACATCACCGCCGATAAACAAAAAAATGGCATTAAAGCGAATTTTAAAATTCGCCACA
ACGTGGAGGATGGCAGCGTGCAGCTGGCTGATCACTACCAGCAAAACACTCCAATCGGTGATGGTCCTGT
TCTGCTGCCAGACAATCACTATCTGAGCACGCAAAGCGTTCTGTCTAAAGATCCGAACGAGAAACGCGAT
CATATGGTTCTGCTGGAGTTCGTAACCGCAGCGGGCATCACGCATGGTATGGATGAACTGTACAAATGAT
TCAGCCAAAAAACTTAAGACCGCCGGTCTTGTCCACTACCTTGCAGTAATGCGGTGGACAGGATCGGCGG
TTTTCTTTTCTCTTCTCAAGGTCTCACGCTACAGTGAAGAGCACCCCAGGATACATAGATTACCACAACT
CCGAGCCCTTCCACCTAGCGTGCTAACCACGCACGCTATTGTTGTATAGGCTAGGTGGAGGCTCAGTGAT
GATAAGTCTGCGATGGTGGATGCATGTGTCATGGTCATAGCTGTTTCCTGTGTGAAATTGTTATCCGCTC
AGAGGGCACAATCCTATTCCGCGCTATCCGACAATCTCCAAGACATTAGGTGGAGTTCAGTTCGGCGTAT
GGCATATGTCGCTGGAAAGAACATGTGAGCAAAAGGCCAGCAAAAGGCCAGGAACCGTAAAAAGGCCGCG
TTGCTGGCGTTTTTCCATAGGCTCCGCCCCCCTGACGAGCATCACAAAAATCGACGCTCAAGTCAGAGGT
GGCGAAACCCGACAGGACTATAAAGATACCAGGCGTTTCCCCCTGGAAGCTCCCTCGTGCGCTCTCCTGT
TCCGACCCTGCCGCTTACCGGATACCTGTCCGCCTTTCTCCCTTCGGGAAGCGTGGCGCTTTCTCATAGC
TCACGCTGTAGGTATCTCAGTTCGGTGTAGGTCGTTCGCTCCAAGCTGGGCTGTGTGCACGAACCCCCCG
TTCAGCCCGACCGCTGCGCCTTATCCGGTAACTATCGTCTTGAGTCCAACCCGGTAAGACACGACTTATC
GCCACTGGCAGCAGCCACTGGTAACAGGATTAGCAGAGCGAGGTATGTAGGCGGTGCTACAGAGTTCTTG
AAGTGGTGGCCTAACTACGGCTACACTAGAAGAACAGTATTTGGTATCTGCGCTCTGCTGAAGCCAGTTA
CCTTCGGAAAAAGAGTTGGTAGCTCTTGATCCGGCAAACAAACCACCGCTGGTAGCGGTGGTTTTTTTGT
TTGCAAGCAGCAGATTACGCGCAGAAAAAAAGGATCTCAAGAAGATCCTTTGATCTTTTCTACGGGGTCT
GACGCTCTATTCAACAAAGCCGCCGTCCCGTCAAGTCAGCGTAAATGGGTAGGGGGCTTCAAATCGTCCT
CGTGATACCAATTCGGAGCCTGCTTTTTTGTACAAACTTGTTGATAATGGCAATTCAAGGATCTTCACCT
AGATCCTTTTAAATTAAAAATGAAGTTTTAAATCAATCTAAAGTATATATGAGTAAACTTGGTCTGACAG
TTACCAATGCTTAATCAGTGAGGCACCTATCTCAGCGATCTGTCTATTTCGTTCATCCATAGTTGCCTGA
CTCCCCGTCGTGTAGATAACTACGATACGGGAGGGCTTACCATCTGGCCCCAGTGCTGCAATGATACCGC
GAGAGCCACGCTCACCGGCTCCAGATTTATCAGCAATAAACCAGCCAGCCGGAAGGGCCGAGCGCAGAAG
TGGTCCTGCAACTTTATCCGCCTCCATCCAGTCTATTAATTGTTGCCGGGAAGCTAGAGTAAGTAGTTCG
CCAGTTAATAGTTTGCGCAACGTTGTTGCCATTGCTACAGGCATCGTGGTGTCACGCTCGTCGTTTGGTA
TGGCTTCATTCAGCTCCGGTTCCCAACGATCAAGGCGAGTTACATGATCCCCCATGTTGTGCAAAAAAGC
GGTTAGCTCCTTCGGTCCTCCGATCGTTGTCAGAAGTAAGTTGGCCGCAGTGTTATCACTCATGGTTATG
GCAGCACTGCATAATTCTCTTACTGTCATGCCATCCGTAAGATGCTTTTCTGTGACTGGTGAGTACTCAA
CCAAGTCATTCTGAGAATAGTGTATGCGGCGACCGAGTTGCTCTTGCCCGGCGTCAATACGGGATAATAC
CGCGCCACATAGCAGAACTTTAAAAGTGCTCATCATTGGAAAACGTTCTTCGGGGCGAAAACTCTCAAGG
ATCTTACCGCTGTTGAGATCCAGTTCGATGTAACCCACTCGTGCACCCAACTGATCTTCAGCATCTTTTA
CTTTCACCAGCGTTTCTGGGTGAGCAAAAACAGGAAGGCAAAATGCCGCAAAAAAGGGAATAAGGGCGAC
ACGGAAATGTTGAATACTCATACTCTTCCTTTTTCAATATTATTGAAGCATTTATCAGGGTTATTGTCTC
ATGAGCGGATACATATTTGAATGTATTTAGAAAAATAAACAAATAGGGGTTCCGCGCACATTTCCCCGAA
AAGTGCCAGATACCTGAAACAAAACCCATCGTACGGCCAAGGAAGTCTCCAATAACTGTGATCCACCACA
AGCGCCAGGGTTTTCCCAGTCACGACGTTGTAAAACGACGGCCAGTCATGCATAATCCGCACGCATCTGG
AATAAGGAAGTGCCATTCCGCCTGACCT
Features (pLannotate 1.2.2; 6 found; start..end, strand, type, name):
    263..976     +  CDS            superfolder GFP: GFP variant that folds robustly even when fused to poorly folded proteins (Pédelacq et al., 2006)
   1412..2000    -  rep_origin     ori: high-copy-number ColE1/pMB1/pBR322/pUC origin of replication
   2117..2141    -  protein_bind   attB1: mutant version of attB; recombination site for the Gateway® BP reaction BP Clonase™
   2241..3101    -  CDS            AmpR: β-lactamase; bla; confers resistance to ampicillin, carbenicillin, and related antibiotics
   3102..3206    -  promoter       AmpR promoter: bla
   3293..3336    -  CDS            lacZα (fragment): LacZα fragment of β-galactosidase; lacZ fragment
