[The description below was written by a language model from this plasmid's Addgene catalogue record and pLannotate feature annotations shown in this document.]
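Description:
pGLDV_3 [18o3G] is a small (about 3.4 kb) empty-backbone synthetic biology vector that serves as an "odd" level receiver in a hierarchical, alternating odd/even DNA assembly scheme. The record notes that part of the plasmid derives from an earlier published assembly toolkit, but it lists no named backbone and no insert. It is propagated in E. coli from a high-copy ColE1/pUC-type origin and selected with ampicillin through a β-lactamase gene driven by its native bla promoter.

The functional payload is a superfolder GFP coding sequence that acts as a dropout marker. In this type of design the fluorescent cassette occupies the cloning site and is replaced when parts are successfully assembled into the vector, so colonies carrying the correct assembly are non-fluorescent while those retaining uncut or religated vector stay fluorescent. The feature table does not annotate the promoter driving sfGFP or the restriction sites flanking the cassette, so these details are not available from the record. The depositor notes that dropout expression is repressible by glucose and that unrepressed expression can select for escape mutants, which suggests a catabolite-sensitive promoter and a burden from strong expression. That comment calls the marker sfYFP, whereas the stated purpose and the sequence annotation identify it as sfGFP. A short lacZα fragment and a 25 bp attB1-like match are also annotated; these look like remnants or incidental hits rather than functional parts.

The vector was deposited in connection with a framework for high-throughput identification of functional origins of replication in non-model bacteria, where it would presumably be used to build odd-level multi-part plasmid assemblies.
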