Addgene plasmid #199063: pGLDV_3 [18o3G]
Purpose: (Empty Backbone) Odd assembly vector with sfGFP dropout for Odd level assemblies
Depositing lab: Charlie Gilbert & Nili Ostrov & Cultivarium Tools. Depositing organization: Cultivarium, Convergent Research. Publication: A scalable framework for high-throughput identification of functional origins of replication in non-model bacteria. Gilbert C, Brumwell SL, Crits-Christoph A, Kang SC, Martin-Moldes Z, Alsharif W, Esmurria A, Nguyen M-A, Lee HH, Ostrov N. bioRxiv 2023.05.19.541510 10.1101/2023.05.19.541510.
Backbone
  Vector backbone: n/a
  Vector type: Synthetic Biology
Growth in bacteria
  Bacterial resistance: Ampicillin, 100 μg/mL
  Growth temperature: 37°C
  Growth strain: E. coli Zymo 10B
  Growth instructions: Supplement LB growth medium with 2% glucose (w/v)
  Copy number: High Copy
Gene/Insert
  Gene/Insert name: None
Resource information
  A portion of this plasmid was derived from a plasmid made by: Jim Haseloff (Pollak et al. 2018 https://doi.org/10.1111/nph.15625)
Terms and licenses: Academic/Nonprofit Terms; Industry Terms: Not Available to Industry
Depositor comments: For standard propagation, supplement LB growth medium with 2% glucose (w/v) to repress sfYFP dropout expression, otherwise escape mutants may arise.
How to cite: pGLDV_3 [18o3G] was a gift from Charlie Gilbert & Nili Ostrov & Cultivarium Tools (Addgene plasmid # 199063 ; http://n2t.net/addgene:199063 ; RRID:Addgene_199063)
